Addgene plasmid #32372: pCDNA3 5'cMyc-SMCl- S957A/S966A
Depositing lab: Michael Kastan. Depositing organization: St. Jude Children's Research Hospital. Publication: Involvement of the cohesin protein, Smc1, in Atm-dependent and independent responses to DNA damage. Kim ST, Xu B, Kastan MB. Genes Dev. 2002 Mar 1;16(5):560-70. 10.1101/gad.970602 PubMed 11877376.
Backbone
  Vector backbone: pCDNA3 cMyc
  Backbone manufacturer: Invitrogen
  Backbone size w/o insert (bp): 5400
  Vector type: Mammalian Expression
  Selectable markers: Neomycin (select with G418)
Growth in bacteria
  Bacterial resistance: Ampicillin, 100 μg/mL
  Growth temperature: 37°C
  Growth strain: DH5alpha
  Copy number: High Copy
Gene/Insert
  Gene/Insert name: SMC1A (alt names: SMCB; CDLS2; SMCILI)
  Species: H. sapiens (human)
  Insert size (bp): 3700
  Mutation: S957A/S996A
  GenBank ID: 8243
  Entrez Gene: SMC1A (a.k.a. CDLS2, DEE85, DXS423E, EIEE85, SB1.8, SMC1, SMC1L1, SMC1alpha, SMCB)
  Tag / fusion protein: c-Myc (N terminal on backbone)
  Cloning method: Restriction Enzyme; 5′ cloning site ECORl (not destroyed); 3′ cloning site Xhol (not destroyed)
  Sequencing primers: 5′ CMV-f; 3′ BGHrev
Terms and licenses: Academic/Nonprofit Terms; Industry Terms: Not Available to Industry
How to cite: pCDNA3 5'cMyc-SMCl- S957A/S966A was a gift from Michael Kastan (Addgene plasmid # 32372 ; http://n2t.net/addgene:32372 ; RRID:Addgene_32372)
