[The description below was written by a language model from this plasmid's Addgene catalogue record.]
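Description:
pCDNA3 5'cMyc-SMCl- S957A/S966A is a mammalian expression plasmid built on a c-Myc-tagged derivative of the Invitrogen pcDNA3 backbone (about 5.4 kb without insert). It is propagated in E. coli as a high-copy plasmid under ampicillin selection, and it carries a neomycin resistance marker so that transfected mammalian cells can be selected with G418. The record does not list the promoter or polyadenylation signal explicitly. However, the pcDNA3 backbone and the listed sequencing primers (CMV forward and BGH reverse) are consistent with the standard arrangement, in which the insert sits between the CMV immediate-early promoter and the bovine growth hormone polyadenylation signal.

The insert is the human SMC1A coding sequence (roughly 3.7 kb), which encodes a core subunit of the cohesin complex. It was cloned between EcoRI and XhoI sites, both retained, in frame with an N-terminal c-Myc epitope supplied by the backbone. The tag allows the exogenous protein to be detected or immunoprecipitated separately from endogenous SMC1. The protein carries two serine-to-alanine substitutions that cannot be phosphorylated. The record is internally inconsistent about the second position: the plasmid name gives S957A/S966A, whereas the mutation field gives S957A/S996A, so the exact residue should be confirmed by sequencing.

The associated publication concerns the role of Smc1 in ATM-dependent and ATM-independent responses to DNA damage. This suggests the construct serves as a phosphorylation-site mutant of SMC1, expressed in mammalian cells to test how loss of these sites affects DNA damage signalling. No feature table was provided, so these details rest on the catalogue fields alone.
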