>Addgene plasmid #32372 | pCDNA3 5'cMyc-SMCl- S957A/S966A | addgene partial sequence | sequence record 37940 | CMV-F 5'-CGCAAATGGGCGGTAGGCGTG-3'
CTCTCTGGCTACTAGAGAACCCACTGCTTACTGGCTTATCGAAATTAATACGACTCACTATAGGGAGACC
CAAGCTCCGCGGGTTTAAACGGATCCGCCACCATGGAACAGAAACTCATCTCTGAAGAGGATCTGGAATT
CATGGGGTTCCTGAAACTGATTGAGATTGAGAACTTTAAGTCGTACAAGGGTCGACAGATTATCGGACCA
TTTCAGAGGTTCACCGCCATCATTGGACCCAATGGCTCTGGTAAGTCAAATCTCATGGATGCCATCAGCT
TTGTGCTAGGTGAAAAAACCAGCAACCTGCGGGTAAAGACCCTGCGGGACCTGATCCATGGAGCTCCTGT
GGGCAAGCCAGCTGCCAACCGGGCCTTTGTCAGCATGGTCTACTCTGAGGAGGGTGCTGAGGACCGTACC
TTTGCCCGTGTCATTGTAGGAGGTTCTTCTGAGTACAAGATCAACAACAAAGTGGTCCAACTACATGAGT
ACAGTGAGGAATTAGAGAAGTTGGGCATTCTCATCAAAGCTCGTAACTTCCTCGTTTTCCAGGGTGCTGT
GGAATCTATTGCCATGAAGAACCCCAAAGAGAGGACAGCTCTATTTGAAGAGATTAGTCGTTCTGGGGAG
CTGGCGCAGGAGTATGACAAGCGAAAGAAGGAAATGGTGAAGGCTGAAGAGGACACACAGTTTAATTACC
ATCGCAAGAAAAATATTGCGGCTGAACGCAAGGAAGCAAAGCAGGAGAAAGAAGAGGCTGACCGGTACCA
GCGCCTGAAGGATGAGGTAGTACGGGCTCAGGTACAGCTGCAGCT
