>Addgene plasmid #32372 | pCDNA3 5'cMyc-SMCl- S957A/S966A | addgene partial sequence | sequence record 38302 | hSMC1A-F 5'-TGTGGGAGCAGACAGTGAAA-3'
ACAAAGACACATGAAGATCATAGATGAGACCATGGCTCAGCTACAAGACCTGAAGAATCAGCATCTGGCC
AAGAAGTCGGAAGTGAATGACAAGAATCATGAGATGGAGGAGATTCGTAAGAAACTCGGGGGCGCCAACA
AGGAAATGACCCATTTACAGAAGGAGGTGACAGCCATTGAGACCAAGCTTGAACAGAAGCGCAGTGACCG
TCACAACTTGCTACAGGCCTGTAAGATGCAGGACATTAAGTTGCCACTGTCAAAAGGCACCATGGATGAT
ATTAGTCAGGAAGAGGGTAGCGCCCAGGGGGAGGACTCAGTGAGTGGTGCACAGAGAATTTCCAGTATCT
ATGCACGAGAGGCCCTCATTGAGATTGACTACGGTGATCTGTGTGAGGATCTGAAGGATGCCCAGGCTGA
GGAAGAGATCAAGCAAGAGATGAACACACTGCAGCAGAAGCTGAATGAGCAGCAGAGTGTGCTTCAGCGT
ATTGCCGCCCCCAACATGAAGGCCATGGAAAAGCTGGAAAGTGTCCGAGACAAGTTCCAGGAGACCTCAG
ATGAGTTTGAAGCAGCCCGAAAGCGAGCAAAGAAGGCCAAGCAGGCATTCGAACAGATCAAGAAGGAGCG
CTTTGACCGCTTCAATGCTTGTTTTGAATCTGTGGCTACCAACATTGATGAGATCTATAAGGCCCTGTCC
CGCAATAGCAGTGCCCAGGCATTCCTGGGCCCTGAGAACCCTGAAGAGCCCTACTTGGATGGCATCAACT
ACAACTGTGTGGCTCCTGGGAAACGCTTCCGGCCTATGGACAACTTGTCAGGCGGGGAGAAGACAGTGGC
AGCTCTGGCCCTGCTCTTTGCCATCCACAGCTACAAGCCAGCCCCCTTCTTCGTCCTGGATGAGATTGAT
GCTGCCTT
